Addgene plasmid #72846: PatoL-LOG241
Purpose: Induced by acetoacetate to express GFP using atoSC two-component system in E. coli. Contains the atoDAEB promoter (Pato) with a strong RBS, Bba_B0034 (iGEM). LOG241 backbone.
Depositing lab: Chris Barnes. Depositing organization: University College London. Publication: Engineered acetoacetate-inducible whole-cell biosensors based on the AtoSC two-component system. Rutter JW, Dekker L, Fedorec AJH, Gonzales DT, Wen KY, Tanner LES, Donovan E, Ozdemir T, Thomas GM, Barnes CP. Biotechnol Bioeng. 2021 Nov;118(11):4278-4289. doi: 10.1002/bit.27897. Epub 2021 Aug 9. PubMed 34289076.
Backbone
  Vector backbone: LOG241
  Total vector size (bp): 6156
  Modifications to backbone: Inserted PatoL promoter, atoDAEB promoter (Pato) with a strong RBS, Bba_B0034 (iGEM), upstream daGFP.
  Vector type: Bacterial Expression
Growth in bacteria
  Bacterial resistance: Kanamycin, 50 μg/mL
  Growth temperature: 37°C
  Growth strain: DH5alpha
  Copy number: Low Copy
Gene/Insert
  Gene/Insert name: PatoL
  Species: E. coli DH5A
  Insert size (bp): 552
  Promoter: PatoL
  Cloning method: Restriction Enzyme; 5′ cloning site SpeI (not destroyed); 3′ cloning site KpnI (not destroyed)
  Sequencing primers: 5′ TAAGCAACTAGTGCCGTGCATTGATGTATAAACT; 3′ TGCTTAGGTACCATCTAGTATTTCTCCTCTTTAATCTGCATACACCGTTGTGGGTACAG
Terms and licenses: Academic/Nonprofit Terms; Industry Terms: Not Available to Industry
Depositor comments: Please visit https://www.biorxiv.org/content/early/2016/01/07/035972 for bioRxiv preprint.
How to cite: PatoL-LOG241 was a gift from Chris Barnes (Addgene plasmid # 72846 ; http://n2t.net/addgene:72846 ; RRID:Addgene_72846)
