[The description below was written by a language model from this plasmid's Addgene catalogue record and pLannotate feature annotations shown in this document.]
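Description:
PatoL-LOG241 is a 6,156 bp low-copy bacterial expression plasmid that serves as an acetoacetate-responsive GFP reporter in E. coli. It is built on the LOG241 backbone, which replicates from the pSC101 origin with its cognate Rep101 (RepA) initiator protein, consistent with the recorded low copy number. Selection is with kanamycin, conferred by the Tn5-derived aminoglycoside phosphotransferase (NeoR/KanR).

The insert, PatoL, is a 552 bp fragment from E. coli DH5α carrying the atoDAEB operon promoter (Pato) joined to the strong iGEM ribosome binding site BBa_B0034. It was cloned between SpeI and KpnI sites, both retained, immediately upstream of the daGFP coding sequence. The feature table places daGFP at roughly 681–1389; the promoter itself is not annotated, but the unannotated gap just upstream of the reporter is consistent with the described insertion site. Pato is controlled by the AtoSC two-component system, in which the sensor kinase AtoS responds to acetoacetate and activates the response regulator AtoC, which then drives transcription from the promoter. No atoS or atoC genes are annotated on the plasmid, so the sensing machinery is presumably supplied by the host, although the record does not say so explicitly.

The reporter cassette is flanked by transcriptional insulation: T7 and rrnG terminators sit on either side, and a second rrnG terminator follows the kanamycin marker. Short matches to β-globin insulators, synthetic and SV40 poly(A) signals and a polymerase II pause site are also annotated. These are eukaryotic elements that appear to be backbone carry-over and have no evident role in bacteria. The construct is used as a whole-cell biosensor in which GFP fluorescence reports acetoacetate.
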