Features (pLannotate 1.2.2; 15 found; start..end, strand, type, name):
     18..89      +  misc_feature   5' β-globin insulator: insulator upstream of the human β-globin locus (Farrell et al., 2002)
     94..140     -  terminator     T7 terminator: transcription terminator for bacteriophage T7 RNA polymerase
    158..206     -  polyA_signal   poly(A) signal: synthetic polyadenylation signal
    241..289     +  polyA_signal   poly(A) signal: synthetic polyadenylation signal
    303..394     +  misc_feature   pause site: RNA polymerase II transcriptional pause signal from the human α2 globin gene
    681..1389    +  CDS            daGFP (fragment): green fluorescent protein with peak excitation at 510 nm and peak emission at 521 nm
   1501..1622    -  polyA_signal   SV40 poly(A) signal: SV40 polyadenylation signal
   1645..1714    -  CDS            large T antigen (fragment): large T antigen from SV40 (simian virus 40)
   1737..1783    +  terminator     T7 terminator: transcription terminator for bacteriophage T7 RNA polymerase
   1813..1949    +  terminator     rrnG terminator: transcription terminator from the E. coli ribosomal RNA rrnG operon (Albrechtsen et al., 1991)
   1994..2065    +  misc_feature   3' β-globin insulator: insulator downstream of the human β-globin locus (Farrell et al., 2002)
   2710..2932    +  rep_origin     pSC101 ori: low-copy replication origin that requires the Rep101 protein
   2980..3931    +  CDS            Rep101 (fragment): RepA protein needed for replication with the pSC101 origin; rep101
   5086..5880    +  CDS            NeoR/KanR: aminoglycoside phosphotransferase from Tn5; aph(3')-II (or nptII); confers resistance to neomycin, kanamycin, and G418 (Geneticin®)
   5893..6029    +  terminator     rrnG terminator: transcription terminator from the E. coli ribosomal RNA rrnG operon (Albrechtsen et al., 1991)
>Addgene plasmid #72846 | PatoL-LOG241 | depositor full sequence | sequence record 133612 | PatoL-LOG241 sequence 6156 bps
GCGATCGCGGCTCCCGACATCTTGGACCATTAGCTCCACAGGTATCTTCTTCCCTCTAGTGGTCATAACA
GCAGCTTCAGCTACCTCTCAATTCAAAAAACCCCTCAAGACCCGTTTAGAGGCCCCAAGGGGTTATGCTA
TCAATCGTTGCGTTACACACACAAAAAACCAACACACATCCATCTTCGATGGATAGCGATTTTATTATCT
AACTGCTGATCGAGTGTAGCCAGATCTGATAATAAAATATCTTTATTTTCATTACATCTGTGTGTTGGTT
TTTTGTGTGAATCGAAAGTACTAACATACGCTCTCCATCAAAACAAAACGAAACAAAACAAACTAGCAAA
ATAGGCTGTCCCCAGTGCAAATGCAGGTGCCAGAACATTTCTCTGTCGACCAACTAGTGCCGTGCATTGA
TGTATAAACTCCAGGAATACGGTATCGATCCGGCGGATGTATAACACCAAAACTTGCTATGCAGAAATTT
GCACAGTGCGCAATTTTCTGCATAGCCGCTCATTCTCCTTATAAATCCCCATCCAATTTATCCCTTCATA
TTCAATTAGTTAAATAACTAAATCCAATAATCTCATTCTGGCACTCCCCTTGCTATTGCCTGACTGTACC
CACAACGGTGTATGCAGATTAAAGAGGAGAAATACTAGATGGTACCCACCATGACAGCTCTGACAGAGGG
AGCGAAACTGTTCGAGAAGGAGATCCCGTACATCACAGAGTTGGAAGGAGATGTCGAAGGGATGAAATTC
ATCATCAAGGGAGAAGGAACGGGTGACGCAACGACCGGAACGATCAAGGCCAAATACATTTGTACCACGG
GCGATTTGCCTGTCCCCTGGGCGACGCTTGTAAGCACGCTCTCGTATGGTGTCCAGTGCTTCGCGAAATA
TCCATCGCACATTAAGGACTTTTTCAAGTCGGCCATGCCAGAAGGTTACACACAAGAACGAACCATCTCC
TTTGAGGGGGACGGAGTGTATAAGACACGCGCGATGGTAACGTACGAGCGCGGGTCCATCTACAACAGGG
TAACTCTTACTGGGGAGAACTTTAAGAAGGACGGGCATATCTTGCGGAAAAACGTGGCATTTCAATGTCC
GCCCTCGATTCTGTATATTCTCCCGGACACGGTGAATAATGGGATCAGAGTGGAGTTCAACCAGGCATAC
GATATTGAGGGTGTGACTGAAAAGCTCGTCACCAAATGCAGCCAGATGAATCGCCCCCTTGCGGGATCAG
CAGCCGTCCATATCCCCCGGTATCACCATATTACCTACCACACAAAACTCTCAAAAGACAGAGATGAGAG
AAGGGACCATATGTGCCTGGTCGAAGTAGTGAAGGCGGTGGATCTTGATACATACCAGTGAAAGTTGTCT
CCTCCTGCACTGACTGACTGATACAATCGATTTCTGGATCCGCAGGCCTCTGCTAGCTTGACTGACTGAG
ATACAGCGTACCTTCAGCTCACAGACATGATAAGATACATTGATGAGTTTGGACAAACCACAACTAGAAT
GCAGTGAAAAAAATGCTTTATTTGTGAAATTTGTGATGCTATTGCTTTATTTGTAACCATTATAAGCTGC
AATAAACAAGTTAACAACAACAATTGCATTCATTTTATGTTTCAGGTTCAGGGGGAGGTGTGGGAGGTTT
TTTAAAGCAAGTAAAACCTCTACAAATGTGGTATTGGCCCATCTCTATCGGTATCGTAGCATAACCCCTT
GGGGCCTCTAAACGGGTCTTGAGGGGTTTTTTGTGCCCCTCGGGCCGGATTGCTATCTACCGGCATTGGC
GCAGAAAAAAATGCCTGATGCGACGCTGCGCGTCTTATACTCCCACATATGCCAGATTCAGCAACGGATA
CGGCTTCCCCAACTTGCCCACTTCCATACGTGTCCTCCTTACCAGAAATTTATCCTTAAGGTCGTCAGCT
ATCCTGCAGGCGATCTCTCGATTTCGATCAAGACATTCCTTTAATGGTCTTTTCTGGACACCACTAGGGG
TCAGAAGTAGTTCATCAAACTTTCTTCCCTCCCTAATCTCATTGGTTACCTTGGGCTATCGAAACTTAAT
TAACCAGTCAAGTCAGCTACTTGGCGAGATCGACTTGTCTGGGTTTCGACTACGCTCAGAATTGCGTCAG
TCAAGTTCGATCTGGTCCTTGCTATTGCACCCGTTCTCCGATTACGAGTTTCATTTAAATGACAGTAAGA
CGGGTAAGCCTGTTGATGATACCGCTGCCTTACTGGGTGCATTAGCCAGTCTGAATGACCTGTCACGGGA
TAATCCGAAGTGGTCAGACTGGAAAATCAGAGGGCAGGAACTGCTGAACAGCAAAAAGTCAGATAGCACC
ACATAGCAGACCCGCCATAAAACGCCCTGAGAAGCCCGTGACGGGCTTTTCTTGTATTATGGGTAGTTTC
CTTGCATGAATCCATAAAAGGCGCCTGTAGTGCCATTTACCCCCATTCACTGCCAGAGCCGTGAGCGCAG
CGAACTGAATGTCACGAAAAAGACAGCGACTCAGGTGCCTGATGGTCGGAGACAAAAGGAATATTCAGCG
ATTTGCCCGAGCTTGCGAGGGTGCTACTTAAGCCTTTAGGGTTTTAAGGTCTGTTTTGTAGAGCAGCAAA
CAGCGTTTGCGACATCCTTTTGTAATACTGCGGAACTGACTAAAGTAGTGAGTTATACACAGGGCTGGGA
TCTATTCTTTTTATCTTTTTTTATTCTTTCTTTATTCTATAAATTATAACCACTTGAATATAAACAAAAA
AAACACACAAAGGTCTAGCGGAATTTACAGAGGGTCTAGCAGAATTTACAAGTTTTCCAGCAAAGGTCTA
GCAGAATTTACAGATACCCACAACTCAAAGGAAAAGGACTAGTAATTATCATTGACTAGCCCATCTCAAT
TGGTATAGTGATTAAAATCACCTAGACCAATTGAGATGTATGTCTGAATTAGTTGTTTTCAAAGCAAATG
AACTAGCGATTAGTCGCTATGACTTAACGGAGCATGAAACCAAGCTAATTTTATGCTGTGTGGCACTACT
CAACCCCACGATTGAAAACCCTACAAGGAAAGAACGGACGGTATCGTTTCACTTATAACCAATACGCTCA
GATGATGAACATCAGTAGGGAAAATGCTTATGGTGTATTAGCTAAAGCAACCAGAGAGCTGATGACGAGA
ACTGTGGAAATCAGGAATCCTTTGGTTAAAGGCTTTGAGATTTTCCAGTGGACAAACTATGCCAAGTTCT
CAAGCGAAAAATTAGAATTAGTTTTTAGTGAAGAGATATTGCCTTATCTTTTCCAGTTAAAAAAATTCAT
AAAATATAATCTGGAACATGTTAAGTCTTTTGAAAACAAATACTCTATGAGGATTTATGAGTGGTTATTA
AAAGAACTAACACAAAAGAAAACTCACAAGGCAAATATAGAGATTAGCCTTGATGAATTTAAGTTCATGT
TAATGCTTGAAAATAACTACCATGAGTTTAAAAGGCTTAACCAATGGGTTTTGAAACCAATAAGTAAAGA
TTTAAACACTTACAGCAATATGAAATTGGTGGTTGATAAGCGAGGCCGCCCGACTGATACGTTGATTTTC
CAAGTTGAACTAGATAGACAAATGGATCTCGTAACCGAACTTGAGAACAACCAGATAAAAATGAATGGTG
ACAAAATACCAACAACCATTACATCAGATTCCTACCTACGTAACGGACTAAGAAAAACACTACACGATGC
TTTAACTGCAAAAATTCAGCTCACCAGTTTTGAGGCAAAATTTTTGAGTGACATGCAAAGTAAGCATGAT
CTCAATGGTTCGTTCTCATGGCTCACGCAAAAACAACGAACCACACTAGAGAACATACTGGCTAAATACG
GAAGGATCTGAGGTTCTTATGGCTCTTGTATCTATCAGTGAAGCATCAAGACTAACAAACAAAAGTAGAA
CAACTGTTCACCGTTACATATCAAAGGGAAAACTGTCCATATGCACAGATGAAAACGGTGTAAAAAAGAT
AGATACATCAGAGCTTTTACGAGTTTTTGGTGCATTTAAAGCTGTTCACCATGAACAGATCGACAATGTA
ACAGATGAACAGCATGTAACACCTAATAGAACAGGTGAAACCAGTAAAACAAAGCAACTAGAACATGAAA
TTGAACACCTGAGACAACTTGTTACAGCTCAACAGTCACACATAGACAGCCTGAAACAGGCGATGCTGCT
TATCGAATCAAAGCTGCCGACAACACGGGAGCCAGTGACGCCTCCCGTGGGGAAAAAATCATGGCAATTC
TGGAAGAAATAGCGCTTTCAGCCGGCAAACCTGAAGCCGGATCTGCGATTCTGATAACAAACTAGCAACA
CCAGAACAGCCCGTTTGCGGGCAGCAAAACCCGTACTTTTGGACGTTCCGGCGGTTTTTTGTGGCGAGTG
GTGTTCGGGCGGTGCGCGCAAGATCCATTATGTTAAACGGGCGAGTTTACATCTCAAAACCGCCCGCTTA
ACACCATCAGAAATCCTCAGCGCGATATTTAAATTTCCGAACTCTCCAAGGCCCTCGTCGGAAAATCTTC
AAACCTTTCGTCCGATCCATCTTGCAGGCTACCTCTCGAACGAACTATCGCAAGTCTCTTGGCCGGCCTT
GCGCCTTGGCTATTGCTTGGCAGCGCCTATCGCCAGGTATTACTCCAATCCCGAATATCCGAGATCGGGA
TCACCCGAGAGAAGTTCAACCTACATCCTCAATCCCGATCTATCCGAGATCCGAGGAATATCGAAATCGG
GGCGCGCCTGGTGTACCGAGAACGATCCTCTCAGTGCGAGTCTCGACGATCCATATCGTTGCTTGGCAGT
CAGCCAGTCGGAATCCAGCTTGGGACCCAGGAAGTCCAATCGTCAGATATTGTACTCAAGCCTGGTCACG
GCAGCGTACCGATCTGTTTAAACCTAGATATTGATAGTCTGATCGGTCAACGTATAATCGAGTCCTAGCT
TTTGCAAACATCTATCAAGAGACAGGATCAGCAGGAGGCTTTCGCATGATTGAACAAGATGGATTGCACG
CAGGTTCTCCGGCGGCTTGGGTGGAGAGGCTATTCGGCTATGACTGGGCACAACAGACAATCGGCTGCTC
TGATGCCGCCGTGTTCCGGCTGTCAGCGCAGGGGCGTCCGGTTCTTTTTGTCAAGACCGACCTGTCCGGT
GCCCTGAATGAACTGCAAGACGAGGCAGCGCGGCTATCGTGGCTGGCGACGACGGGCGTTCCTTGCGCGG
CTGTGCTCGACGTTGTCACTGAAGCGGGAAGGGACTGGCTGCTATTGGGCGAAGTGCCGGGGCAGGATCT
CCTGTCATCTCACCTTGCTCCTGCCGAGAAAGTATCCATCATGGCTGATGCAATGCGGCGGCTGCATACG
CTTGATCCGGCTACCTGCCCATTCGACCACCAAGCGAAACATCGCATCGAGCGAGCACGTACTCGGATGG
AAGCCGGTCTTGTCGATCAGGATGATCTGGACGAAGAGCATCAGGGGCTCGCGCCAGCCGAACTGTTCGC
CAGGCTCAAGGCGTCTATGCCCGACGGCGAGGATCTCGTCGTGACCCACGGCGATGCCTGCTTGCCGAAT
ATCATGGTGGAAAATGGCCGCTTTTCTGGATTCATCGACTGTGGCCGTCTGGGTGTGGCGGACCGCTATC
AGGACATAGCGTTGGCTACCCGTGATATTGCTGAAGAGCTTGGCGGCGAATGGGCTGACCGCTTCCTTGT
GCTTTACGGTATCGCCGCGCCCGATTCGCAGCGCATCGCCTTCTATCGCCTTCTTGACGAGTTCTTCTGA
CCGATTCTAGGTGCATTGGCGCAGAAAAAAATGCCTGATGCGACGCTGCGCGTCTTATACTCCCACATAT
GCCAGATTCAGCAACGGATACGGCTTCCCCAACTTGCCCACTTCCATACGTGTCCTCCTTACCAGAAATT
TATCCTTAAGGTCGTTTAAACTCGACTCTGGCTCTATCGAATCTCCGTCGTTTCGAGCTTACGCGAACAG
CCGTGGCGCTCATTTGCTCGTCGGGCATCGAATCTCGTCAGCTATCGTCAGCTTACCTTTTTGGCA
