>Addgene plasmid #72846 | PatoL-LOG241 | addgene partial sequence | sequence record 164165 | RVprimer3 5'-CTAGCAAAATAGGCTGTCCC-3'
TTCTCTGTCGACCAACTAGTGCCGTGCATTGATGTATAAACTCCAGGAATACGGTATCGATCCGGCGGAT
GTATAACACCAAAACTTGCTATGCAGAAATTTGCACAGTGCGCAATTTTCTGCATAGCCGCTCATTCTCC
TTATAAATCCCCATCCAATTTATCCCTTCATATTCAATTAGTTAAATAACTAAATCCAATAATCTCATTC
TGGCACTCCCCTTGCTATTGCCTGACTGTACCCACAACGGTGTATGCAGATTAAAGAGGAGAAATACTAG
ATGGTACCCACCATGACAGCTCTGACAGAGGGAGCGAAACTGTTCGAGAAGGAGATCCCGTACATCACAG
AGTTGGAAGGAGATGTCGAAGGGATGAAATTCATCATCAAGGGAGAAGGAACGGGTGACGCAACGACCGG
AACGATCAAGGCCAAATACATTTGTACCACGGGCGATTTGCCTGTCCCCTGGGCGACGCTTGTAAGCACG
CTCTCGTATGGTGTCCAGTGCTTCGCGAAATATCCATCGCACATTAAGGACTTTTTCAAGTCGGCCATGC
CAGAAGGTTACACACAAGAACGAACCATCTCCTTTGAGGGGGACGGAGTGTATAAGACACGCGCGATGGT
AACGTACGAGCGCGGGTCCATCTACAACAGGGTAACTCTTACTGGGGAGAACTTTAAGAAGGACGGGCAT
ATCTTGCGGAAAAACGTGGCATTTCAATGTCCGCCCTCGATTCTGTATATTCTCCCGGACACGGTGAATA
ATGGGATCAGAGTGGAGTTCAACCAGGCAT
