>Addgene plasmid #72846 | PatoL-LOG241 | addgene partial sequence | sequence record 164166 | pLL29-F 5'-CAGTTCCTGCCCTCTGATTT-3'
CAGGTCATTCAGACTGGCTAATGCACCCAGTAAGGCAGCGGTATCATCAACAGGCTTACCCGTCTTACTG
TCATTTAAATGAAACTCGTAATCGGAGAACGGGTGCAATAGCAAGGACCAGATCGAACTTGACTGACGCA
ATTCTGAGCGTAGTCGAAACCCAGACAAGTCGATCTCGCCAAGTAGCTGACTTGACTGGTTAATTAAGTT
TCGATAGCCCAAGGTAACCAATGAGATTAGGGAGGGAAGAAAGTTTGATGAACTACTTCTGACCCCTAGT
GGTGTCCAGAAAAGACCATTAAAGGAATGTCTTGATCGAAATCGAGAGATCGCCTGCAGGATAGCTGACG
ACCTTAAGGATAAATTTCTGGTAAGGAGGACACGTATGGAAGTGGGCAAGTTGGGGAAGCCGTATCCGTT
GCTGAATCTGGCATATGTGGGAGTATAAGACGCGCAGCGTCGCATCAGGCATTTTTTTCTGCGCCAATGC
CGGTAGATAGCAATCCGGCCCGAGGGGCACAAAAAACCCCTCAAGACCCGTTTAGAGGCCCCAAGGGGTT
ATGCTACGATACCGATAGAGATGGGCCAATACCACATTTGTAGAGGTTTTACTTGCTTTAAAAAACCTCC
CACACCTCCCCCTGAACCTGAAACATAAAATGAATGCAATTGTTGTTGTTAACTTGTTTATTGCAGCTTA
TAATGGTTACAAATAAAGCAATAGCATCACAAATT
